>Addgene plasmid #52231 | pUASp YFP Rho1 DN | addgene partial sequence | sequence record 81529 | EGFP-C 5'-CATGGTCCTGCTGGAGTTCGTG-3'
CGGCATGGCGAGCTGTACAAGTCCGGACTCAGATCTCGAGCTCAAGCTTCGAATTCTGCAGTCGACGGTA
CCGCGGGCCCGGGATCATCAACAAGTTTGTACAAAAAAGCAGGCTTAATGACGACGATTCGCAAGAAATT
GGTAATTGTCGGCGACGGTGCCTGCGGTAAAAACTGCCTTCTGATTGTCTTCAGCAAAGATCAGTTCCCC
GAGGTCTATGTGCCCACCGTATTCGAGAATTATGTGGCCGACATCGAGGTGGATGGCAAACAGGTGGAGC
TGGCCTTGTGGGATACGGCCGGGCAGGAGGACTACGACAGACTACGACCGCTGAGCTATCCCGACACTGA
CGTCATACTGATGTGTTTCTCAGTGGATTCACCCGATTCGCTAGAAAATATTCCTGAAAAATGGACCCCA
GAGGTCAAACACTTTTGTCCAAATGTTCCAATCATTTTGGTAGGAAATAAGAAAGATTTGCGAAATGATC
CCAACACAATTCGGGATCTAGCAAAAATGAAGCAGGAGCCGGTGAAGCCGCAGGAGGGTCGCGCCATGGC
CGAGAAGATTAATGCCTTTGCCTATTTGGAGTGTTCGGCTAAGTCCAAGGAGGGTGTGCGAGATGTTTTC
GAGACGGCAACTAGGGCCGCGCTGCAAGTCAAAAAGAGGAAGAAGACCAGATGCCTTTTGCTCTAAAACC
CAGCTTTCTTGTACAAAGTGGTTGATGATCCTCTAGAGTCGACCTCGAACGTTAACGTTAACGTAACGTT
AACTCGAGGAGCTTGATAACATTATACCTAAACCCATGGTCAAGAGTAAACATTTCTGCCTTTGAAGTTG
AGAACACAATTAAGCATCCCCTGGTTAAACCTGACATTCATACTTGTTAATAGCGCCATAAACATAGCAC
CAATTTCGAAGAAATCAGTTAAAAGCAATTAGCAATTAGCAATTAGCAATAACTCTGCTGACT
