[The description below was written by a language model from this plasmid's Addgene catalogue record.]
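Description:
pUASp YFP Rho1 DN is a Drosophila expression plasmid built on the pUASp backbone (about 9.9 kb without the insert) for GAL4-controlled production of a fluorescently tagged, dominant-negative form of the small GTPase Rho1. It is propagated in E. coli under ampicillin selection. The record does not state the copy number, and no feature table is provided, so the origin of replication and any fly transformation marker or transposon elements are not documented here.

The insert is the D. melanogaster Rho1 coding sequence carrying the T19N substitution, introduced by Gateway recombination into a backbone that supplies YFP as an N-terminal fusion partner. The T19N change corresponds to the classic dominant-negative mutation of Rho-family GTPases, which is generally understood to keep the protein in an inactive state and to interfere with activation of the endogenous GTPase by sequestering its exchange factors. The promoter is listed as GAL4, meaning that transcription depends on GAL4 binding to upstream activating sequences (UAS) in the vector. The transgene is therefore silent until it is combined with a GAL4 driver, which sets the tissue and timing of expression. pUASp-type vectors are generally chosen because they permit GAL4-driven expression in the female germline as well as in somatic tissues.

The construct is suited to spatially and temporally restricted inhibition of Rho1 signalling in flies. The YFP tag allows expressing cells to be identified and the localisation of the mutant protein to be followed. The record gives no further details of the intended experiments.
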