Addgene plasmid #52231: pUASp YFP Rho1 DN
Purpose: Drosophila expression of YFP-Rho1 dominant negative mutant
Depositing lab: Matthew Scott. Depositing organization: Stanford University.
Backbone
  Vector backbone: pUASp
  Backbone size w/o insert (bp): 9939
  Vector type: Insect Expression ; Drosophila
Growth in bacteria
  Bacterial resistance: Ampicillin, 100 μg/mL
  Growth temperature: 37°C
  Growth strain: Top10
  Copy number: Unknown
Gene/Insert
  Gene/Insert name: Rho1
  Species: D. melanogaster (fly)
  Mutation: T19N; DN mutation
  Entrez Gene: Rho1 (a.k.a. Dmel_CG8416, 19549712, 8416, AAF01186, CG8416, D-Rho1, DRho, DRho1, DRhoA, Dm Rho1, DmRHO-A, Dmel\CG8416, Drho1, DrhoA, E3.10/J3.8, P48148, RHO, RHO1, RHOA, Rho, Rho A, Rho GTPase, Rho kinase, RhoA, RhoN19, dRho1, dRhoA, dnRho, l(2)52Fa, l(2)k02107b, n(2)k07236, rho, rho1, rhoA)
  Promoter: GAL4
  Tag / fusion protein: YFP (N terminal on backbone)
  Cloning method: Gateway Cloning
  Sequencing primers: 5′ EGFP-C; 3′ pUASp-3 (5'-AGGTTTAACCAGGGGATGCT-3')
Terms and licenses: Academic/Nonprofit Terms; Industry Terms: Not Available to Industry
How to cite: pUASp YFP Rho1 DN was a gift from Matthew Scott (Addgene plasmid # 52231 ; http://n2t.net/addgene:52231 ; RRID:Addgene_52231)
